Addgene plasmid #178414: pOME0232M
Purpose: REVERSE complement seqeunce KSHV Downstream Mir-SYN RNA IN PCDNA3.1-
Depositing lab: Dirk Dittmer. Depositing organization: University of North Carolina at Chapel Hill. Publication: Novel modulators of p53-signaling encoded by unknown genes of emerging viruses. Alzhanova D, Corcoran K, Bailey AG, Long K, Taft-Benz S, Graham RL, Broussard GS, Heise M, Neumann G, Halfmann P, Kawaoka Y, Baric RS, Damania B, Dittmer DP. PLoS Pathog. 2021 Jan 7;17(1):e1009033. doi: 10.1371/journal.ppat.1009033. eCollection 2021 Jan. PubMed 33411764.
Backbone
  Vector backbone: pCDNA3.1 (-)
  Backbone size w/o insert (bp): 5427
  Vector type: Mammalian Expression
Growth in bacteria
  Bacterial resistance: Ampicillin, 100 μg/mL
  Growth temperature: 37°C
  Growth strain: DH5alpha
  Copy number: High Copy
Gene/Insert
  Gene/Insert name: KSHV Reverse complement of downstream MIR-SYN
  Species: Kaposi's sarcoma-associated herpesvirus
  Insert size (bp): 2134
  Cloning method: Unknown
  Sequencing primers: 5′ T7 promoter
Terms and licenses: Academic/Nonprofit Terms; Industry Terms: Not Available to Industry
Depositor comments: Sequences and further information can be found at https://www.med.unc.edu/orfeome/downloads/pome
How to cite: pOME0232M was a gift from Dirk Dittmer (Addgene plasmid # 178414 ; http://n2t.net/addgene:178414 ; RRID:Addgene_178414)
