[The description below was written by a language model from this plasmid's Addgene catalogue record and pLannotate feature annotations shown in this document.]
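Description:
pOME0232M is a mammalian expression plasmid built on the pcDNA3.1(-) backbone. It carries a roughly 2.1 kb insert from Kaposi's sarcoma-associated herpesvirus (KSHV), described as the reverse complement of the "downstream Mir-SYN" RNA region. It is maintained in E. coli at high copy through a ColE1/pUC-type origin, with selection on ampicillin via the β-lactamase gene and its own promoter. An f1 phage origin is also present, which in principle allows single-stranded DNA rescue. For mammalian cells, an SV40 early promoter drives the neomycin phosphotransferase gene, terminated by an SV40 polyadenylation signal. This cassette permits G418 selection of stable transfectants.

The expression cassette consists of the human CMV immediate-early enhancer and promoter, followed by a T7 promoter and then the bovine growth hormone polyadenylation signal. The automated feature table leaves the stretch between the T7 promoter and the bGH signal unannotated. That gap is consistent in size and position with the stated KSHV insert, so the viral sequence is presumably transcribed from CMV in mammalian cells, and the T7 promoter could serve for in vitro transcription or as a sequencing primer site. Short hits to an HIV-1 LTR, bom, lacI, ble and an extra SV40 promoter are annotated only as fragments and most likely reflect backbone remnants or sequence similarity rather than functional elements.

The record does not define any protein product or tag, and the cloning method is listed as unknown. The plasmid belongs to a viral ORFeome-style collection associated with a study screening poorly characterised genes of emerging viruses for modulators of p53 signalling. The reverse-complement orientation suggests an antisense or orientation control for the corresponding forward construct, though the record does not say so explicitly.
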