Features (pLannotate 1.2.2; 19 found; start..end, strand, type, name):
     28..80      -  misc_feature   bom (fragment): basis of mobility region from pBR322
    235..614     +  enhancer       CMV enhancer: human cytomegalovirus immediate early enhancer
    615..818     +  promoter       CMV promoter: human cytomegalovirus (CMV) immediate early promoter
    814..847     +  LTR            5' LTR (truncated) (fragment): truncated 5' long terminal repeat (LTR) from HIV-1
    863..881     +  promoter       T7 promoter: promoter for bacteriophage T7 RNA polymerase
   3132..3356    +  polyA_signal   bGH poly(A) signal: bovine growth hormone polyadenylation signal
   3360..3381    +  promoter       SV40 promoter (fragment): SV40 enhancer and early promoter
   3402..3830    +  rep_origin     f1 ori (sequence partly withheld): f1 bacteriophage origin of replication; arrow indicates direction of (+) strand synthesis
   3844..4173    +  promoter       SV40 promoter: SV40 enhancer and early promoter
   4240..5031    +  CDS            neo: KKA2_KLEPN - Also known as kan, nptII. Experimental evidence at protein level: Swiss-Prot protein existence level 1. Resistance to kanamycin, neomycin, paromomycin, ribostamycin, butirosin and gentamicin B. From Klebsiella pneumoniae.
   5055..5213    +  CDS            ble (fragment): BLE_KLEPN - Experimental evidence at protein level: Swiss-Prot protein existence level 1. Binding protein with a strong affinity to the bleomycin family of antibiotics. Binds to CL990; an antimitotic-antibiotic compound. From Klebsiella pneumoniae.
   5208..5329    +  polyA_signal   SV40 poly(A) signal: SV40 polyadenylation signal
   5402..5418    -  protein_bind   lac operator: The lac repressor binds to the lac operator to inhibit transcription in E. coli. This inhibition can be relieved by adding lactose or isopropyl-β-D-thiogalactopyranoside (IPTG). lac repressor encoded by lacI
   5426..5456    -  promoter       lac promoter: promoter for the E. coli lac operon
   5471..5492    -  protein_bind   CAP binding site: CAP binding activates transcription in the presence of cAMP. E. coli catabolite activator protein
   5505..5597    -  CDS            lacI (fragment): lac repressor; lacI; The lac repressor binds to the lac operator to inhibit transcription in E. coli. This inhibition can be relieved by adding lactose or isopropyl-β-D-thiogalactopyranoside (IPTG).
   5780..6368    -  rep_origin     ori: high-copy-number ColE1/pMB1/pBR322/pUC origin of replication
   6539..7399    -  CDS            AmpR: β-lactamase; bla; confers resistance to ampicillin, carbenicillin, and related antibiotics
   7400..7504    -  promoter       AmpR promoter: bla
>Addgene plasmid #178414 | pOME0232M | addgene full sequence | sequence record 351504 | Addgene NGS Result
GACGGATCGGGAGATCTCCCGATCCCCTATGGTGCACTCTCAGTACAATCTGCTCTGATGCCGCATAGTT
AAGCCAGTATCTGCTCCCTGCTTGTGTGTTGGAGGTCGCTGAGTAGTGCGCGAGCAAAATTTAAGCTACA
ACAAGGCAAGGCTTGACCGACAATTGCATGAAGAATCTGCTTAGGGTTAGGCGTTTTGCGCTGCTTCGCG
ATGTACGGGCCAGATATACGCGTTGACATTGATTATTGACTAGTTATTAATAGTAATCAATTACGGGGTC
ATTAGTTCATAGCCCATATATGGAGTTCCGCGTTACATAACTTACGGTAAATGGCCCGCCTGGCTGACCG
CCCAACGACCCCCGCCCATTGACGTCAATAATGACGTATGTTCCCATAGTAACGCCAATAGGGACTTTCC
ATTGACGTCAATGGGTGGAGTATTTACGGTAAACTGCCCACTTGGCAGTACATCAAGTGTATCATATGCC
AAGTACGCCCCCTATTGACGTCAATGACGGTAAATGGCCCGCCTGGCATTATGCCCAGTACATGACCTTA
TGGGACTTTCCTACTTGGCAGTACATCTACGTATTAGTCATCGCTATTACCATGGTGATGCGGTTTTGGC
AGTACATCAATGGGCGTGGATAGCGGTTTGACTCACGGGGATTTCCAAGTCTCCACCCCATTGACGTCAA
TGGGAGTTTGTTTTGGCACCAAAATCAACGGGACTTTCCAAAATGTCGTAACAACTCCGCCCCATTGACG
CAAATGGGCGGTAGGCGTGTACGGTGGGAGGTCTATATAAGCAGAGCTCTCTGGCTAACTAGAGAACCCA
CTGCTTACTGGCTTATCGAAATTAATACGACTCACTATAGGGAGACCCAAGCTGGCTAGCGTTTAAACGG
GCCCTCTAGACTCGAGCGGCCGCCACTGTGCTGGATATCTGCAGAATTCCCCGGGGCCGCGCCAGAGGTG
AGCGTGGACCTAGCATCCCGCTCCCATTTACCGAAACCACCCAGAGGCGAGATTCCAGGGCCGTGACTCA
CTAGCTCCCCTCCCATCGAACAACCACGCTTGGCTAACACGGCTGGAGTGGCGGTGGGCGGGGCCCCTAT
AATCCTGGCCCCCATCTACCGAAACGACCCAGTAGAAAAATCCCAACCCCATGACTCATCAGGCCCTATT
ATATAGAATATCCCAGTAGAGTGACCCAGCTGGTTTCCATAAATGGATATACTTCCGGAAAACGAAGGAG
GGTTGAATACAGTTGGGGGTAGTCCGCTGGTATTCCCAGCTGAGGTTGCCTTATTTGGTAATGCTTCCGG
AAATACCACCTGAGTACCCCATTGGTTTATACCTTGTTTAATTGTAGAATTACAGCTGGATTTACCCAGC
CGGGTTTACGCAGCTGCGTATACCCAGCTGTGTTTACGCAGCGGGGTTTACGCAGCTGGGTAGACCCAGC
TGGGTATACCTACTGGAATAGGGGCTGCGATGACTCAGCTGCGCTAGGATTAAAGGATTATATATATATA
TATAGGAAAAATCAAAACAAAACTCTAATCGCTGATTGGTTCCCGCTGTGGGCCAATCAGCTTGGGAGTT
CTAGGGATAGGGGCCAATGGGAGGCCTCCGAATTTGATTGACGGCTGGGGCGTCCAATGGAATGGCGCGG
TCGCCTAGCTCGAACGAGATTGGTCGGCCGAATGGGCCAATGGCGGCTCGGAAAACTTTGATTGACGGGC
CGGCGGACCAATGGGAGCGGGGCAGAGGATTATGGGGGATTAGCAAATTCAAGATGGCGGCGCCCATGAA
ATGGCCAAAAATTATAATTTTTCGAGTCGCTCACGGTCCCACCTAGCGGCGTGACCTGGAGGTGACCCCG
TGCACCCGGGCGCTCTGAATTTTTCTGCGCATGCGCGACTCCTCATCTACATAATTTATGCACATAAAAG
GATTAGCGCATGCAAATTAGTCAGATAGCAGGGCCATCCACACTTTATGTTGGCCGCGTGCCAGGCGCCG
GCGTGGGCGCCGCGCGCGTGCTCTCTCAGTCGCGCCTAGCTGCTTCCAACAGACAAAAGCGGGGCGTTAG
TGAGGGAGTGCGCGCGCTGCGCTGACTTGGCCGATTTCCAGTGCATGCTTTGTCACCCCAGCGCTAGAAT
GGAATTTTCATTATTGAGCAATTTGGGCACCCTGGGCACGATAACCATACATGGATACACGGGTTCCAAA
TATGCAAAGTAGACACTAAGGTACCATTTGGCATATTTGGACGTCCTGGGCAGGTTAGCTACCCACCAGA
ATATATGGGACTCTGGGCAGGATAGCCACCCACAATTGTTTTGCGCCCCTCTTTGGCCAGGGGACCAAGG
TCGTATGGTTCGCGCTACACTAAGCCCGAACGTTCAGCTTTGCGTGCTTTCGACGTCCAGGCGGCTGGCA
CACGGGCCGTGAGCGCCAGCAACATGGGATCATGGTAGTAAGATACAGCATAAATCCCCGTCCGGTGGCG
CTCAACGCCAATATGCGCGGCTGCGTGGTATCTCATCGGTGGGCACGCGTACGGTGGTCTCATGGGTATT
GGACTTGTAGGCGAGGGGAGGCGCATACGACAAAAATTGCCGCCGTGAAGGTCGGGAACCCGCCCGCGCT
TCCGCAAGGCACGGGGCCGCATCGGACACAGGCTAAGCATTAAGGATCATAACACCGCCCTAGAAATGTT
TAAGCTGTGACCAAAGCGAACCTCGCATGAGGCATACGCGAGCGTGGAGGTAGGATTCCCAAGGCTATTG
AGAGACGGTGGGTGAAATGATGAAGAACACACAGAACAATAACGGGCGACTAGATAAAAAGACTCGCTCA
ACAGCCCGAAAACCATCAGCCCGCACCGCCGATGGATTAGGTGCTGCTGGACAAGTCTTTCTAAACCCGC
GCAGGGTTTGTGTCGATCCAGACGCTTACGAACGCCCGCTTTAAAAACACTATTCATAATTAACAGAAGT
TGACACCAGCCCGCAGTTACCCAACCTTCTATTTTTTTGGAGTGTTGACAAGTTTCCATCGCCCGTTTGG
CGGATCCGAGCTCGGTACCAAGCTTAAGTTTAAACCGCTGATCAGCCTCGACTGTGCCTTCTAGTTGCCA
GCCATCTGTTGTTTGCCCCTCCCCCGTGCCTTCCTTGACCCTGGAAGGTGCCACTCCCACTGTCCTTTCC
TAATAAAATGAGGAAATTGCATCGCATTGTCTGAGTAGGTGTCATTCTATTCTGGGGGGTGGGGTGGGGC
AGGACAGCAAGGGGGAGGATTGGGAAGACAATAGCAGGCATGCTGGGGATGCGGTGGGCTCTATGGCTTC
TGAGGCGGAAAGAACCAGCTGGGGCTCTAGGGGGTATCCCC
[124 nt withheld, positions 3402-3525]
C
[91 nt withheld, positions 3527-3617]
A
[49 nt withheld, positions 3619-3667]
CCTTTGACGTTGGAGTCCACGTTCTTT
[37 nt withheld, positions 3695-3731]
ACCCTATCTCGGTCTATTCTTTTGATTTATAAGGGATTTTGCCGATTTCGGCCTATTGGTTAAAAAATGA
GCTGATTTAACAAAAATTTAACGCGAATTAATTCTGTGGAATGTGTGTCAGTTAGGGTGTGGAAAGTCCC
CAGGCTCCCCAGCAGGCAGAAGTATGCAAAGCATGCATCTCAATTAGTCAGCAACCAGGTGTGGAAAGTC
CCCAGGCTCCCCAGCAGGCAGAAGTATGCAAAGCATGCATCTCAATTAGTCAGCAACCATAGTCCCGCCC
CTAACTCCGCCCATCCCGCCCCTAACTCCGCCCAGTTCCGCCCATTCTCCGCCCCATGGCTGACTAATTT
TTTTTATTTATGCAGAGGCCGAGGCCGCCTCTGCCTCTGAGCTATTCCAGAAGTAGTGAGGAGGCTTTTT
TGGAGGCCTAGGCTTTTGCAAAAAGCTCCCGGGAGCTTGTATATCCATTTTCGGATCTGATCAAGAGACA
GGATGAGGATCGTTTCGCATGATTGAACAAGATGGATTGCACGCAGGTTCTCCGGCCGCTTGGGTGGAGA
GGCTATTCGGCTATGACTGGGCACAACAGACAATCGGCTGCTCTGATGCCGCCGTGTTCCGGCTGTCAGC
GCAGGGGCGCCCGGTTCTTTTTGTCAAGACCGACCTGTCCGGTGCCCTGAATGAACTGCAGGACGAGGCA
GCGCGGCTATCGTGGCTGGCCACGACGGGCGTTCCTTGCGCAGCTGTGCTCGACGTTGTCACTGAAGCGG
GAAGGGACTGGCTGCTATTGGGCGAAGTGCCGGGGCAGGATCTCCTGTCATCTCACCTTGCTCCTGCCGA
GAAAGTATCCATCATGGCTGATGCAATGCGGCGGCTGCATACGCTTGATCCGGCTACCTGCCCATTCGAC
CACCAAGCGAAACATCGCATCGAGCGAGCACGTACTCGGATGGAAGCCGGTCTTGTCGATCAGGATGATC
TGGACGAAGAGCATCAGGGGCTCGCGCCAGCCGAACTGTTCGCCAGGCTCAAGGCGCGCATGCCCGACGG
CGAGGATCTCGTCGTGACCCATGGCGATGCCTGCTTGCCGAATATCATGGTGGAAAATGGCCGCTTTTCT
GGATTCATCGACTGTGGCCGGCTGGGTGTGGCGGACCGCTATCAGGACATAGCGTTGGCTACCCGTGATA
TTGCTGAAGAGCTTGGCGGCGAATGGGCTGACCGCTTCCTCGTGCTTTACGGTATCGCCGCTCCCGATTC
GCAGCGCATCGCCTTCTATCGCCTTCTTGACGAGTTCTTCTGAGCGGGACTCTGGGGTTCGAAATGACCG
ACCAAGCGACGCCCAACCTGCCATCACGAGATTTCGATTCCACCGCCGCCTTCTATGAAAGGTTGGGCTT
CGGAATCGTTTTCCGGGACGCCGGCTGGATGATCCTCCAGCGCGGGGATCTCATGCTGGAGTTCTTCGCC
CACCCCAACTTGTTTATTGCAGCTTATAATGGTTACAAATAAAGCAATAGCATCACAAATTTCACAAATA
AAGCATTTTTTTCACTGCATTCTAGTTGTGGTTTGTCCAAACTCATCAATGTATCTTATCATGTCTGTAT
ACCGTCGACCTCTAGCTAGAGCTTGGCGTAATCATGGTCATAGCTGTTTCCTGTGTGAAATTGTTATCCG
CTCACAATTCCACACAACATACGAGCCGGAAGCATAAAGTGTAAAGCCTGGGGTGCCTAATGAGTGAGCT
AACTCACATTAATTGCGTTGCGCTCACTGCCCGCTTTCCAGTCGGGAAACCTGTCGTGCCAGCTGCATTA
ATGAATCGGCCAACGCGCGGGGAGAGGCGGTTTGCGTATTGGGCGCTCTTCCGCTTCCTCGCTCACTGAC
TCGCTGCGCTCGGTCGTTCGGCTGCGGCGAGCGGTATCAGCTCACTCAAAGGCGGTAATACGGTTATCCA
CAGAATCAGGGGATAACGCAGGAAAGAACATGTGAGCAAAAGGCCAGCAAAAGGCCAGGAACCGTAAAAA
GGCCGCGTTGCTGGCGTTTTTCCATAGGCTCCGCCCCCCTGACGAGCATCACAAAAATCGACGCTCAAGT
CAGAGGTGGCGAAACCCGACAGGACTATAAAGATACCAGGCGTTTCCCCCTGGAAGCTCCCTCGTGCGCT
CTCCTGTTCCGACCCTGCCGCTTACCGGATACCTGTCCGCCTTTCTCCCTTCGGGAAGCGTGGCGCTTTC
TCATAGCTCACGCTGTAGGTATCTCAGTTCGGTGTAGGTCGTTCGCTCCAAGCTGGGCTGTGTGCACGAA
CCCCCCGTTCAGCCCGACCGCTGCGCCTTATCCGGTAACTATCGTCTTGAGTCCAACCCGGTAAGACACG
ACTTATCGCCACTGGCAGCAGCCACTGGTAACAGGATTAGCAGAGCGAGGTATGTAGGCGGTGCTACAGA
GTTCTTGAAGTGGTGGCCTAACTACGGCTACACTAGAAGAACAGTATTTGGTATCTGCGCTCTGCTGAAG
CCAGTTACCTTCGGAAAAAGAGTTGGTAGCTCTTGATCCGGCAAACAAACCACCGCTGGTAGCGGTGGTT
TTTTTGTTTGCAAGCAGCAGATTACGCGCAGAAAAAAAGGATCTCAAGAAGATCCTTTGATCTTTTCTAC
GGGGTCTGACGCTCAGTGGAACGAAAACTCACGTTAAGGGATTTTGGTCATGAGATTATCAAAAAGGATC
TTCACCTAGATCCTTTTAAATTAAAAATGAAGTTTTAAATCAATCTAAAGTATATATGAGTAAACTTGGT
CTGACAGTTACCAATGCTTAATCAGTGAGGCACCTATCTCAGCGATCTGTCTATTTCGTTCATCCATAGT
TGCCTGACTCCCCGTCGTGTAGATAACTACGATACGGGAGGGCTTACCATCTGGCCCCAGTGCTGCAATG
ATACCGCGAGACCCACGCTCACCGGCTCCAGATTTATCAGCAATAAACCAGCCAGCCGGAAGGGCCGAGC
GCAGAAGTGGTCCTGCAACTTTATCCGCCTCCATCCAGTCTATTAATTGTTGCCGGGAAGCTAGAGTAAG
TAGTTCGCCAGTTAATAGTTTGCGCAACGTTGTTGCCATTGCTACAGGCATCGTGGTGTCACGCTCGTCG
TTTGGTATGGCTTCATTCAGCTCCGGTTCCCAACGATCAAGGCGAGTTACATGATCCCCCATGTTGTGCA
AAAAAGCGGTTAGCTCCTTCGGTCCTCCGATCGTTGTCAGAAGTAAGTTGGCCGCAGTGTTATCACTCAT
GGTTATGGCAGCACTGCATAATTCTCTTACTGTCATGCCATCCGTAAGATGCTTTTCTGTGACTGGTGAG
TACTCAACCAAGTCATTCTGAGAATAGTGTATGCGGCGACCGAGTTGCTCTTGCCCGGCGTCAATACGGG
ATAATACCGCGCCACATAGCAGAACTTTAAAAGTGCTCATCATTGGAAAACGTTCTTCGGGGCGAAAACT
CTCAAGGATCTTACCGCTGTTGAGATCCAGTTCGATGTAACCCACTCGTGCACCCAACTGATCTTCAGCA
TCTTTTACTTTCACCAGCGTTTCTGGGTGAGCAAAAACAGGAAGGCAAAATGCCGCAAAAAAGGGAATAA
GGGCGACACGGAAATGTTGAATACTCATACTCTTCCTTTTTCAATATTATTGAAGCATTTATCAGGGTTA
TTGTCTCATGAGCGGATACATATTTGAATGTATTTAGAAAAATAAACAAATAGGGGTTCCGCGCACATTT
CCCCGAAAAGTGCCACCTGACGTCVVVVV
