>Addgene plasmid #178414 | pOME0232M | depositor partial sequence | sequence record 346488 | Insert
GAATTCCCCGGGGCCGCGCCAGAGGTGAGCGTGGACCTAGCATCCCGCTCCCATTTACCGAAACCACCCA
GAGGCGAGATTCCAGGGCCGTGACTCACTAGCTCCCCTCCCATCGAACAACCACGCTTGGCTAACACGGC
TGGAGTGGCGGTGGGCGGGGCCCCTATAATCCTGGCCCCCATCTACCGAAACGACCCAGTAGAAAAATCC
CAACCCCATGACTCATCAGGCCCTATTATATAGAATATCCCAGTAGAGTGACCCAGCTGGTTTCCATAAA
TGGATATACTTCCGGAAAACGAAGGAGGGTTGAATACAGTTGGGGGTAGTCCGCTGGTATTCCCAGCTGA
GGTTGCCTTATTTGGTAATGCTTCCGGAAATACCACCTGAGTACCCCATTGGTTTATACCTTGTTTAATT
GTAGAATTACAGCTGGATTTACCCAGCCGGGTTTACGCAGCTGCGTATACCCAGCTGTGTTTACGCAGCG
GGGTTTACGCAGCTGGGTAGACCCAGCTGGGTATACCTACTGGAATAGGGGCTGCGATGACTCAGCTGCG
CTAGGATTAAAGGATTATATATATATATATAGGAAAAATCAAAACAAAACTCTAATCGCTGATTGGTTCC
CGCTGTGGGCCAATCAGCTTGGGAGTTCTAGGGATAGGGGCCAATGGGAGGCCTCCGAATTTGATTGACG
GCTGGGGCGTCCAATGGAATGGCGCGGTCGCCTAGCTCGAACGAGATTGGTCGGCCGAATGGGCCAATGG
CGGCTCGGAAAACTTTGATTGACGGGCCGGCGGACCAATGGGAGCGGGGCAGAGGATTATGGGGGATTAG
CAAATTCAAGATGGCGGCGCCCATGAAATGGCCAAAAATTATAATTTTTCGAGTCGCTCACGGTCCCACC
TAGCGGCGTGACCTGGAGGTGACCCCGTGCACCCGGGCGCTCTGAATTTTTCTGCGCATGCGCGACTCCT
CATCTACATAATTTATGCACATAAAAGGATTAGCGCATGCAAATTAGTCAGATAGCAGGGCCATCCACAC
TTTATGTTGGCCGCGTGCCAGGCGCCGGCGTGGGCGCCGCGCGCGTGCTCTCTCAGTCGCGCCTAGCTGC
TTCCAACAGACAAAAGCGGGGCGTTAGTGAGGGAGTGCGCGCGCTGCGCTGACTTGGCCGATTTCCAGTG
CATGCTTTGTCACCCCAGCGCTAGAATGGAATTTTCATTATTGAGCAATTTGGGCACCCTGGGCACGATA
ACCATACATGGATACACGGGTTCCAAATATGCAAAGTAGACACTAAGGTACCATTTGGCATATTTGGACG
TCCTGGGCAGGTTAGCTACCCACCAGAATATATGGGACTCTGGGCAGGATAGCCACCCACAATTGTTTTG
CGCCCCTCTTTGGCCAGGGGACCAAGGTCGTATGGTTCGCGCTACACTAAGCCCGAACGTTCAGCTTTGC
GTGCTTTCGACGTCCAGGCGGCTGGCACACGGGCCGTGAGCGCCAGCAACATGGGATCATGGTAGTAAGA
TACAGCATAAATCCCCGTCCGGTGGCGCTCAACGCCAATATGCGCGGCTGCGTGGTATCTCATCGGTGGG
CACGCGTACGGTGGTCTCATGGGTATTGGACTTGTAGGCGAGGGGAGGCGCATACGACAAAAATTGCCGC
CGTGAAGGTCGGGAACCCGCCCGCGCTTCCGCAAGGCACGGGGCCGCATCGGACACAGGCTAAGCATTAA
GGATCATAACACCGCCCTAGAAATGTTTAAGCTGTGACCAAAGCGAACCTCGCATGAGGCATACGCGAGC
GTGGAGGTAGGATTCCCAAGGCTATTGAGAGACGGTGGGTGAAATGATGAAGAACACACAGAACAATAAC
GGGCGACTAGATAAAAAGACTCGCTCAACAGCCCGAAAACCATCAGCCCGCACCGCCGATGGATTAGGTG
CTGCTGGACAAGTCTTTCTAAACCCGCGCAGGGTTTGTGTCGATCCAGACGCTTACGAACGCCCGCTTTA
AAAACACTATTCATAATTAACAGAAGTTGACACCAGCCCGCAGTTACCCAACCTTCTATTTTTTTGGAGT
GTTGACAAGTTTCCATCGCCCGTTTGGCGGATCC
