>Addgene plasmid #178414 | pOME0232M | depositor partial sequence | sequence record 346489 | Backbone
GACGGATCGGGAGATCTCCCGATCCCCTATGGTGCACTCTCAGTACAATCTGCTCTGATGCCGCATAGTT
AAGCCAGTATCTGCTCCCTGCTTGTGTGTTGGAGGTCGCTGAGTAGTGCGCGAGCAAAATTTAAGCTACA
ACAAGGCAAGGCTTGACCGACAATTGCATGAAGAATCTGCTTAGGGTTAGGCGTTTTGCGCTGCTTCGCG
ATGTACGGGCCAGATATACGCGTTGACATTGATTATTGACTAGTTATTAATAGTAATCAATTACGGGGTC
ATTAGTTCATAGCCCATATATGGAGTTCCGCGTTACATAACTTACGGTAAATGGCCCGCCTGGCTGACCG
CCCAACGACCCCCGCCCATTGACGTCAATAATGACGTATGTTCCCATAGTAACGCCAATAGGGACTTTCC
ATTGACGTCAATGGGTGGAGTATTTACGGTAAACTGCCCACTTGGCAGTACATCAAGTGTATCATATGCC
AAGTACGCCCCCTATTGACGTCAATGACGGTAAATGGCCCGCCTGGCATTATGCCCAGTACATGACCTTA
TGGGACTTTCCTACTTGGCAGTACATCTACGTATTAGTCATCGCTATTACCATGGTGATGCGGTTTTGGC
AGTACATCAATGGGCGTGGATAGCGGTTTGACTCACGGGGATTTCCAAGTCTCCACCCCATTGACGTCAA
TGGGAGTTTGTTTTGGCACCAAAATCAACGGGACTTTCCAAAATGTCGTAACAACTCCGCCCCATTGACG
CAAATGGGCGGTAGGCGTGTACGGTGGGAGGTCTATATAAGCAGAGCTCTCTGGCTAACTAGAGAACCCA
CTGCTTACTGGCTTATCGAAATTAATACGACTCACTATAGGGAGACCCAAGCTGGCTAGCGTTTAAACGG
GCCCTCTAGACTCGAGCGGCCGCCACTGTGCTGGATATCTGCAGAATTCCACCACACTGGACTAGTGGAT
CCGAGCTCGGTACCAAGCTTAAGTTTAAACCGCTGATCAGCCTCGACTGTGCCTTCTAGTTGCCAGCCAT
CTGTTGTTTGCCCCTCCCCCGTGCCTTCCTTGACCCTGGAAGGTGCCACTCCCACTGTCCTTTCCTAATA
AAATGAGGAAATTGCATCGCATTGTCTGAGTAGGTGTCATTCTATTCTGGGGGGTGGGGTGGGGCAGGAC
AGCAAGGGGGAGGATTGGGAAGACAATAGCAGGCATGCTGGGGATGCGGTGGGCTCTATGGCTTCTGAGG
CGGAAAGAACCAGCTGGGGCTCTAGGGGGTATCCCC
[124 nt withheld, positions 1297-1420]
C
[91 nt withheld, positions 1422-1512]
A
[49 nt withheld, positions 1514-1562]
CCTTTGACGTTGGAGTCCACGTTCTTT
[37 nt withheld, positions 1590-1626]
ACCCTATCTCGGTCTATTCTTTTGATTTATAAGGGATTTTGCCGATTTCGGCCTATTGGTTAAAAAATGA
GCTGATTTAACAAAAATTTAACGCGAATTAATTCTGTGGAATGTGTGTCAGTTAGGGTGTGGAAAGTCCC
CAGGCTCCCCAGCAGGCAGAAGTATGCAAAGCATGCATCTCAATTAGTCAGCAACCAGGTGTGGAAAGTC
CCCAGGCTCCCCAGCAGGCAGAAGTATGCAAAGCATGCATCTCAATTAGTCAGCAACCATAGTCCCGCCC
CTAACTCCGCCCATCCCGCCCCTAACTCCGCCCAGTTCCGCCCATTCTCCGCCCCATGGCTGACTAATTT
TTTTTATTTATGCAGAGGCCGAGGCCGCCTCTGCCTCTGAGCTATTCCAGAAGTAGTGAGGAGGCTTTTT
TGGAGGCCTAGGCTTTTGCAAAAAGCTCCCGGGAGCTTGTATATCCATTTTCGGATCTGATCAAGAGACA
GGATGAGGATCGTTTCGCATGATTGAACAAGATGGATTGCACGCAGGTTCTCCGGCCGCTTGGGTGGAGA
GGCTATTCGGCTATGACTGGGCACAACAGACAATCGGCTGCTCTGATGCCGCCGTGTTCCGGCTGTCAGC
GCAGGGGCGCCCGGTTCTTTTTGTCAAGACCGACCTGTCCGGTGCCCTGAATGAACTGCAGGACGAGGCA
GCGCGGCTATCGTGGCTGGCCACGACGGGCGTTCCTTGCGCAGCTGTGCTCGACGTTGTCACTGAAGCGG
GAAGGGACTGGCTGCTATTGGGCGAAGTGCCGGGGCAGGATCTCCTGTCATCTCACCTTGCTCCTGCCGA
GAAAGTATCCATCATGGCTGATGCAATGCGGCGGCTGCATACGCTTGATCCGGCTACCTGCCCATTCGAC
CACCAAGCGAAACATCGCATCGAGCGAGCACGTACTCGGATGGAAGCCGGTCTTGTCGATCAGGATGATC
TGGACGAAGAGCATCAGGGGCTCGCGCCAGCCGAACTGTTCGCCAGGCTCAAGGCGCGCATGCCCGACGG
CGAGGATCTCGTCGTGACCCATGGCGATGCCTGCTTGCCGAATATCATGGTGGAAAATGGCCGCTTTTCT
GGATTCATCGACTGTGGCCGGCTGGGTGTGGCGGACCGCTATCAGGACATAGCGTTGGCTACCCGTGATA
TTGCTGAAGAGCTTGGCGGCGAATGGGCTGACCGCTTCCTCGTGCTTTACGGTATCGCCGCTCCCGATTC
GCAGCGCATCGCCTTCTATCGCCTTCTTGACGAGTTCTTCTGAGCGGGACTCTGGGGTTCGAAATGACCG
ACCAAGCGACGCCCAACCTGCCATCACGAGATTTCGATTCCACCGCCGCCTTCTATGAAAGGTTGGGCTT
CGGAATCGTTTTCCGGGACGCCGGCTGGATGATCCTCCAGCGCGGGGATCTCATGCTGGAGTTCTTCGCC
CACCCCAACTTGTTTATTGCAGCTTATAATGGTTACAAATAAAGCAATAGCATCACAAATTTCACAAATA
AAGCATTTTTTTCACTGCATTCTAGTTGTGGTTTGTCCAAACTCATCAATGTATCTTATCATGTCTGTAT
ACCGTCGACCTCTAGCTAGAGCTTGGCGTAATCATGGTCATAGCTGTTTCCTGTGTGAAATTGTTATCCG
CTCACAATTCCACACAACATACGAGCCGGAAGCATAAAGTGTAAAGCCTGGGGTGCCTAATGAGTGAGCT
AACTCACATTAATTGCGTTGCGCTCACTGCCCGCTTTCCAGTCGGGAAACCTGTCGTGCCAGCTGCATTA
ATGAATCGGCCAACGCGCGGGGAGAGGCGGTTTGCGTATTGGGCGCTCTTCCGCTTCCTCGCTCACTGAC
TCGCTGCGCTCGGTCGTTCGGCTGCGGCGAGCGGTATCAGCTCACTCAAAGGCGGTAATACGGTTATCCA
CAGAATCAGGGGATAACGCAGGAAAGAACATGTGAGCAAAAGGCCAGCAAAAGGCCAGGAACCGTAAAAA
GGCCGCGTTGCTGGCGTTTTTCCATAGGCTCCGCCCCCCTGACGAGCATCACAAAAATCGACGCTCAAGT
CAGAGGTGGCGAAACCCGACAGGACTATAAAGATACCAGGCGTTTCCCCCTGGAAGCTCCCTCGTGCGCT
CTCCTGTTCCGACCCTGCCGCTTACCGGATACCTGTCCGCCTTTCTCCCTTCGGGAAGCGTGGCGCTTTC
TCATAGCTCACGCTGTAGGTATCTCAGTTCGGTGTAGGTCGTTCGCTCCAAGCTGGGCTGTGTGCACGAA
CCCCCCGTTCAGCCCGACCGCTGCGCCTTATCCGGTAACTATCGTCTTGAGTCCAACCCGGTAAGACACG
ACTTATCGCCACTGGCAGCAGCCACTGGTAACAGGATTAGCAGAGCGAGGTATGTAGGCGGTGCTACAGA
GTTCTTGAAGTGGTGGCCTAACTACGGCTACACTAGAAGAACAGTATTTGGTATCTGCGCTCTGCTGAAG
CCAGTTACCTTCGGAAAAAGAGTTGGTAGCTCTTGATCCGGCAAACAAACCACCGCTGGTAGCGGTTTTT
TTGTTTGCAAGCAGCAGATTACGCGCAGAAAAAAAGGATCTCAAGAAGATCCTTTGATCTTTTCTACGGG
GTCTGACGCTCAGTGGAACGAAAACTCACGTTAAGGGATTTTGGTCATGAGATTATCAAAAAGGATCTTC
ACCTAGATCCTTTTAAATTAAAAATGAAGTTTTAAATCAATCTAAAGTATATATGAGTAAACTTGGTCTG
ACAGTTACCAATGCTTAATCAGTGAGGCACCTATCTCAGCGATCTGTCTATTTCGTTCATCCATAGTTGC
CTGACTCCCCGTCGTGTAGATAACTACGATACGGGAGGGCTTACCATCTGGCCCCAGTGCTGCAATGATA
CCGCGAGACCCACGCTCACCGGCTCCAGATTTATCAGCAATAAACCAGCCAGCCGGAAGGGCCGAGCGCA
GAAGTGGTCCTGCAACTTTATCCGCCTCCATCCAGTCTATTAATTGTTGCCGGGAAGCTAGAGTAAGTAG
TTCGCCAGTTAATAGTTTGCGCAACGTTGTTGCCATTGCTACAGGCATCGTGGTGTCACGCTCGTCGTTT
GGTATGGCTTCATTCAGCTCCGGTTCCCAACGATCAAGGCGAGTTACATGATCCCCCATGTTGTGCAAAA
AAGCGGTTAGCTCCTTCGGTCCTCCGATCGTTGTCAGAAGTAAGTTGGCCGCAGTGTTATCACTCATGGT
TATGGCAGCACTGCATAATTCTCTTACTGTCATGCCATCCGTAAGATGCTTTTCTGTGACTGGTGAGTAC
TCAACCAAGTCATTCTGAGAATAGTGTATGCGGCGACCGAGTTGCTCTTGCCCGGCGTCAATACGGGATA
ATACCGCGCCACATAGCAGAACTTTAAAAGTGCTCATCATTGGAAAACGTTCTTCGGGGCGAAAACTCTC
AAGGATCTTACCGCTGTTGAGATCCAGTTCGATGTAACCCACTCGTGCACCCAACTGATCTTCAGCATCT
TTTACTTTCACCAGCGTTTCTGGGTGAGCAAAAACAGGAAGGCAAAATGCCGCAAAAAAGGGAATAAGGG
CGACACGGAAATGTTGAATACTCATACTCTTCCTTTTTCAATATTATTGAAGCATTTATCAGGGTTATTG
TCTCATGAGCGGATACATATTTGAATGTATTTAGAAAAATAAACAAATAGGGGTTCCGCGCACATTTCCC
CGAAAAGTGCCACCTGACGTC
